Addgene plasmid #191344: pIRES2_hMela(CT mGluR6)
Purpose: Optogenetic tool
Depositing lab: Sonja Kleinlogel. Depositing organization: Universitaet Bern. Publication: Bipolar cell targeted optogenetic gene therapy restores parallel retinal signaling and high-level vision in the degenerated retina. Kralik J, van Wyk M, Stocker N, Kleinlogel S. Commun Biol. 2022 Oct 20;5(1):1116. doi: 10.1038/s42003-022-04016-1. PubMed 36266533.
Backbone
  Vector backbone: pIRES2
  Backbone manufacturer: Clontech
  Backbone size w/o insert (bp): 5277
  Total vector size (bp): 6570
  Vector type: Mammalian Expression
  Selectable markers: Neomycin (select with G418)
Growth in bacteria
  Bacterial resistance: Kanamycin, 50 μg/mL
  Growth temperature: 37°C
  Growth strain: DH5alpha
  Copy number: High Copy
Gene/Insert
  Gene/Insert name: hMela(CTmGluR6)
  Species: H. sapiens (human)
  Insert size (bp): 1293
  GenBank ID: MQ072285.1
  Promoter: CMV
  Tag / fusion protein: IRES_Turbo
  Cloning method: Unknown
  Sequencing primers: 5′ atgaaccctccttcggggccaag; 3′ cCCAGCACCTGCCCTGCCTG
Terms and licenses: Academic/Nonprofit Terms; Industry Terms: Not Available to Industry
How to cite: pIRES2_hMela(CT mGluR6) was a gift from Sonja Kleinlogel (Addgene plasmid # 191344 ; http://n2t.net/addgene:191344 ; RRID:Addgene_191344)
