[The description below was written by a language model from this plasmid's Addgene catalogue record and pLannotate feature annotations shown in this document.]
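Description:
pIRES2_hMela(CT mGluR6) is a mammalian expression plasmid built on the Clontech pIRES2 backbone and catalogued as an optogenetic tool. It is about 6.6 kb in total and is propagated in E. coli as a high-copy plasmid from a ColE1/pUC-type origin; an f1 origin is also present. A single Tn5 aminoglycoside phosphotransferase gene (NeoR/KanR) serves both hosts. A bacterial bla-type promoter drives it for kanamycin selection, and the SV40 enhancer/early promoter with an HSV TK polyadenylation signal drives it for G418 selection in mammalian cells.

The payload is a bicistronic cassette under the human CMV immediate-early enhancer and promoter. The first open reading frame is a roughly 1.3 kb chimeric human opsin. The annotation shows a large fragment of human melanopsin (OPN4), the retinaldehyde-binding photoreceptor, joined directly to a short fragment of human GRM6. The name indicates that this fragment is the C-terminal tail of the metabotropic glutamate receptor mGluR6. This arrangement suggests a light-activated G-protein coupled receptor whose intracellular tail is taken from mGluR6, the receptor that normally signals through G proteins to regulate TRPM1 channels. Downstream, an EMCV IRES permits cap-independent translation of the far-red fluorescent protein TurboFP635 (Katushka) from the same transcript, so expressing cells are marked without fusing a tag to the opsin. An SV40 polyadenylation signal terminates the transcript. The short large T antigen, ble and bGH fragments in the table are probably backbone remnants or annotation matches rather than functional elements.

The associated publication concerns bipolar-cell-targeted optogenetic gene therapy for restoring vision in the degenerated retina. This plasmid, which lacks viral packaging elements, is suited to transfection-based expression and testing of the chimeric opsin in cultured mammalian cells.
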