Features (pLannotate 1.2.2; 17 found; start..end, strand, type, name):
     61..364     +  enhancer       CMV enhancer: human cytomegalovirus immediate early enhancer
    365..568     +  promoter       CMV promoter: human cytomegalovirus (CMV) immediate early promoter
    591..634     +  misc_feature   MCS (fragment): multiple cloning site
    641..1744    +  CDS            OPN4 (fragment): OPN4_HUMAN - Also known as MOP. Experimental evidence at protein level: Swiss-Prot protein existence level 1. Photoreceptor that binds cis-retinaldehydes (PubMed:15674244). Contributes to pupillar reflex, photoentrainment and other non-image forming responses to light (By similarity). May be involved in the optokinetic visual tracking response (By similarity). May be involved in the regulation of retinal hyaloid vessel growth and regression (By similarity). From Homo sapiens (Human).
   1742..1843    +  CDS            GRM6 (fragment): GRM6_HUMAN - Also known as GPRC1F, MGLUR6. Experimental evidence at protein level: Swiss-Prot protein existence level 1. G-protein coupled receptor for glutamate. Ligand binding causes a conformation change that triggers signaling via guanine nucleotide-binding proteins (G proteins) and modulates the activity of down-stream effectors, such as adenylate cyclase. Signaling inhibits adenylate cyclase activity (By similarity). Signaling stimulates TRPM1 channel activity and Ca(2+) uptake. Required for normal vision. From Homo sapiens (Human).
   2052..2514    +  misc_feature   IRES: internal ribosome entry site (IRES) of the encephalomyocarditis virus (EMCV)
   2540..3247    +  CDS            TurboFP635: far-red-shifted derivative of red fluorescent protein from Entacmaea quadricolor, also known as Katushka (Shcherbo et al., 2007) mammalian codon-optimized
   3264..3347    +  CDS            large T antigen (fragment): large T antigen from SV40 (simian virus 40)
   3370..3491    +  polyA_signal   SV40 poly(A) signal: SV40 polyadenylation signal
   3525..3953    -  rep_origin     f1 ori (sequence partly withheld): f1 bacteriophage origin of replication; arrow indicates direction of (+) strand synthesis
   3980..4084    +  promoter       AmpR promoter: bla
   4086..4443    +  promoter       SV40 promoter: SV40 enhancer and early promoter
   4478..5272    +  CDS            NeoR/KanR: aminoglycoside phosphotransferase from Tn5; aph(3')-II (or nptII); confers resistance to neomycin, kanamycin, and G418 (Geneticin®)
   5293..5445    +  CDS            ble (fragment): BLE_KLEPN - Experimental evidence at protein level: Swiss-Prot protein existence level 1. Binding protein with a strong affinity to the bleomycin family of antibiotics. Binds to CL990; an antimitotic-antibiotic compound. From Klebsiella pneumoniae.
   5504..5551    +  polyA_signal   HSV TK poly(A) signal: herpes simplex virus thymidine kinase polyadenylation signal (Cole and Stacy, 1985)
   5642..5658    -  polyA_signal   bGH poly(A) signal (fragment): bovine growth hormone polyadenylation signal
   5880..6468    +  rep_origin     ori: high-copy-number ColE1/pMB1/pBR322/pUC origin of replication
>Addgene plasmid #191344 | pIRES2_hMela(CT mGluR6) | addgene full sequence | sequence record 376892 | Addgene NGS Result
TAGTTATTAATAGTAATCAATTACGGGGTCATTAGTTCATAGCCCATATATGGAGTTCCGCGTTACATAA
CTTACGGTAAATGGCCCGCCTGGCTGACCGCCCAACGACCCCCGCCCATTGACGTCAATAATGACGTATG
TTCCCATAGTAACGCCAATAGGGACTTTCCATTGACGTCAATGGGTGGAGTATTTACGGTAAACTGCCCA
CTTGGCAGTACATCAAGTGTATCATATGCCAAGTACGCCCCCTATTGACGTCAATGACGGTAAATGGCCC
GCCTGGCATTATGCCCAGTACATGACCTTATGGGACTTTCCTACTTGGCAGTACATCTACGTATTAGTCA
TCGCTATTACCATGGTGATGCGGTTTTGGCAGTACATCAATGGGCGTGGATAGCGGTTTGACTCACGGGG
ATTTCCAAGTCTCCACCCCATTGACGTCAATGGGAGTTTGTTTTGGCACCAAAATCAACGGGACTTTCCA
AAATGTCGTAACAACTCCGCCCCATTGACGCAAATGGGCGGTAGGCGTGTACGGTGGGAGGTCTATATAA
GCAGAGCTGGTTTAGTGAACCGTCAGATCCGCTAGCGCTACCGGACTCAGATCTCGAGCTCAAGCTTCGA
ATTCGCCACCATGAACCCTCCTTCGGGGCCAAGAGTCCCGCCCAGCCCAACCCAAGAGCCCAGCTGCATG
GCCACCCCAGCACCACCCAGCTGGTGGGACAGCTCCCAGAGCAGCATCTCCAGCCTGGGCCGGCTTCCAT
CCATCAGTCCCACAGCACCTGGGACTTGGGCTGCTGCCTGGGTCCCCCTCCCCACGGTTGATGTTCCAGA
CCATGCCCACTATACCCTGGGCACAGTGATCTTGCTGGTGGGACTCACGGGGATGCTGGGCAACCTGACG
GTCATCTATACCTTCTGCAGGAGCAGAAGCCTCCGGACACCTGCCAACATGTTCATTATCAACCTCGCGG
TCAGCGACTTCCTCATGTCCTTCACCCAGGCCCCTGTCTTCTTCACCAGTAGCCTCTATAAGCAGTGGCT
CTTTGGGGAGACAGGCTGCGAGTTCTATGCCTTCTGTGGAGCTCTCTTTGGCATTTCCTCCATGATCACC
CTGACGGCCATCGCCCTGGACCGCTACCTGGTAATCACACGCCCGCTGGCCACCTTTGGTGTGGCGTCCA
AGAGGCGTGCGGCATTTGTCCTGCTGGGCGTTTGGCTCTATGCCCTGGCCTGGAGTCTGCCACCCTTCTT
CGGCTGGAGCGCCTACGTGCCCGAGGGGTTGCTGACATCCTGCTCCTGGGACTACATGAGCTTCACGCCG
GCCGTGCGTGCCTACACCATGCTTCTCTGCTGCTTCGTGTTCTTCCTCCCTCTGCTTATCATCATCTACT
GCTACATCTTCATCTTCAGGGCCATCCGGGAGACAGGACGGGCTCTCCAGACCTTCGGGGCCTGCAAGGG
CAATGGCGAGTCCCTGTGGCAGCGGCAGCGGCTGCAGAGCGAGTGCAAGATGGCCAAGATCATGCTGCTG
GTCATCCTCCTCTTCGTGCTCTCCTGGGCTCCCTATTCCGCTGTGGCCCTGGTGGCCTTTGCTGGGTACG
CACACGTCCTGACACCCTACATGAGCTCGGTGCCAGCCGTCATCGCCAAGGCCTCTGCAATCCACAACCC
CATCATTTACGCCATCACCCACCCCAAGTACAGGGTGGCCATTGCCCAGCACCTGCCCTGCCTGTTCCAT
CCAGAGCAGAATGTGCAGAAGCGAAAGCGGAGCCTCAAGGCCACCTCCACGGTGGCAGCCCCACCCAAGG
GCGAGGATGCAGAGGCCCACAAGAAGAGCAGGATCACCAGCGAGGGCGAGTACATCCCCCTGGACCAGAT
CGACATCAACGTGACAGAGACCAGCCAAGTGGCGCCTGCCTAAGGATCCGCCCCTCTCCCTCCCCCCCCC
CTAACGTTACTGGCCGAAGCCGCTTGGAATAAGGCCGGTGTGCGTTTGTCTATATGTTATTTTCCACCAT
ATTGCCGTCTTTTGGCAATGTGAGGGCCCGGAAACCTGGCCCTGTCTTCTTGACGAGCATTCCTAGGGGT
CTTTCCCCTCTCGCCAAAGGAATGCAAGGTCTGTTGAATGTCGTGAAGGAAGCAGTTCCTCTGGAAGCTT
CTTGAAGACAAACAACGTCTGTAGCGACCCTTTGCAGGCAGCGGAACCCCCCACCTGGCGACAGGTGCCT
CTGCGGCCAAAAGCCACGTGTATAAGATACACCTGCAAAGGCGGCACAACCCCAGTGCCACGTTGTGAGT
TGGATAGTTGTGGAAAGAGTCAAATGGCTCTCCTCAAGCGTATTCAACAAGGGGCTGAAGGATGCCCAGA
AGGTACCCCATTGTATGGGATCTGATCTGGGGCCTCGGTGCACATGCTTTACATGTGTTTAGTCGAGGTT
AAAAAAACGTCTAGGCCCCCCGAACCACGGGGACGTGGTTTTCCTTTGAAAAACACGATGATAATATGGC
CACACCACCGGTCGCCACCATGGTGGGTGAGGATAGCGTGCTGATCACCGAGAACATGCACATGAAACTG
TACATGGAGGGCACCGTGAACGACCACCACTTCAAGTGCACATCCGAGGGCGAAGGCAAGCCCTACGAGG
GCACCCAGACCATGAAGATCAAGGTGGTCGAGGGCGGCCCTCTCCCCTTCGCCTTCGACATCCTGGCTAC
CAGCTTCATGTACGGCAGCAAAACCTTTATCAACCACACCCAGGGCATCCCCGACTTCTTTAAGCAGTCC
TTCCCTGAGGGCTTCACATGGGAGAGGATCACCACATACGAAGACGGGGGCGTGCTGACCGCTACCCAGG
ACACCAGCCTCCAGAACGGCTGCCTCATCTACAACGTCAAGATCAACGGGGTGAACTTCCCATCCAACGG
CCCTGTGATGCAGAAGAAAACACTCGGCTGGGAGGCCAGCACCGAGATGCTGTACCCCGCTGACAGCGGC
CTGAGAGGCCATAGCCAGATGGCCCTGAAGCTCGTGGGCGGGGGCTACCTGCACTGCTCCCTCAAGACCA
CATACAGATCCAAGAAACCCGCTAAGAACCTCAAGATGCCCGGCTTCTACTTCGTGGACAGGAGACTGGA
AAGAATCAAGGAGGCCGACAAAGAGACCTACGTCGAGCAGCACGAGATGGCTGTGGCCAGGTACTGCGAC
CTGCCTAGCAAACTGGGGCACAGCTGATGCGGCCGCGACTCTAGATCATAATCAGCCATACCACATTTGT
AGAGGTTTTACTTGCTTTAAAAAACCTCCCACACCTCCCCCTGAACCTGAAACATAAAATGAATGCAATT
GTTGTTGTTAACTTGTTTATTGCAGCTTATAATGGTTACAAATAAAGCAATAGCATCACAAATTTCACAA
ATAAAGCATTTTTTTCACTGCATTCTAGTTGTGGTTTGTCCAAACTCATCAATGTATCTTAAGGCGTAAA
TTGTAAGCGTTAATATTTTGTTAAAATTCGCGTTAAATTTTTGTTAAATCAGCTCATTTTTTAACCAATA
GGCCGAAATCGGCAAAATCCCTTATAAATCAAAAGAATAGACCGAGATAGGGT
[37 nt withheld, positions 3624-3660]
AAAGAACGTGGACTCCAACGTCAAAGG
[49 nt withheld, positions 3688-3736]
T
[91 nt withheld, positions 3738-3828]
G
[124 nt withheld, positions 3830-3953]
CAGGTGGCACTTTTCGGGGAAATGTGCGCGGAACCCCTATTTGTTTATTTTTCTAAATACATTCAAATAT
GTATCCGCTCATGAGACAATAACCCTGATAAATGCTTCAATAATATTGAAAAAGGAAGAGTCCTGAGGCG
GAAAGAACCAGCTGTGGAATGTGTGTCAGTTAGGGTGTGGAAAGTCCCCAGGCTCCCCAGCAGGCAGAAG
TATGCAAAGCATGCATCTCAATTAGTCAGCAACCAGGTGTGGAAAGTCCCCAGGCTCCCCAGCAGGCAGA
AGTATGCAAAGCATGCATCTCAATTAGTCAGCAACCATAGTCCCGCCCCTAACTCCGCCCATCCCGCCCC
TAACTCCGCCCAGTTCCGCCCATTCTCCGCCCCATGGCTGACTAATTTTTTTTATTTATGCAGAGGCCGA
GGCCGCCTCGGCCTCTGAGCTATTCCAGAAGTAGTGAGGAGGCTTTTTTGGAGGCCTAGGCTTTTGCAAA
GATCGATCAAGAGACAGGATGAGGATCGTTTCGCATGATTGAACAAGATGGATTGCACGCAGGTTCTCCG
GCCGCTTGGGTGGAGAGGCTATTCGGCTATGACTGGGCACAACAGACAATCGGCTGCTCTGATGCCGCCG
TGTTCCGGCTGTCAGCGCAGGGGCGCCCGGTTCTTTTTGTCAAGACCGACCTGTCCGGTGCCCTGAATGA
ACTGCAAGACGAGGCAGCGCGGCTATCGTGGCTGGCCACGACGGGCGTTCCTTGCGCAGCTGTGCTCGAC
GTTGTCACTGAAGCGGGAAGGGACTGGCTGCTATTGGGCGAAGTGCCGGGGCAGGATCTCCTGTCATCTC
ACCTTGCTCCTGCCGAGAAAGTATCCATCATGGCTGATGCAATGCGGCGGCTGCATACGCTTGATCCGGC
TACCTGCCCATTCGACCACCAAGCGAAACATCGCATCGAGCGAGCACGTACTCGGATGGAAGCCGGTCTT
GTCGATCAGGATGATCTGGACGAAGAGCATCAGGGGCTCGCGCCAGCCGAACTGTTCGCCAGGCTCAAGG
CGAGCATGCCCGACGGCGAGGATCTCGTCGTGACCCATGGCGATGCCTGCTTGCCGAATATCATGGTGGA
AAATGGCCGCTTTTCTGGATTCATCGACTGTGGCCGGCTGGGTGTGGCGGACCGCTATCAGGACATAGCG
TTGGCTACCCGTGATATTGCTGAAGAGCTTGGCGGCGAATGGGCTGACCGCTTCCTCGTGCTTTACGGTA
TCGCCGCTCCCGATTCGCAGCGCATCGCCTTCTATCGCCTTCTTGACGAGTTCTTCTGAGCGGGACTCTG
GGGTTCGAAATGACCGACCAAGCGACGCCCAACCTGCCATCACGAGATTTCGATTCCACCGCCGCCTTCT
ATGAAAGGTTGGGCTTCGGAATCGTTTTCCGGGACGCCGGCTGGATGATCCTCCAGCGCGGGGATCTCAT
GCTGGAGTTCTTCGCCCACCCTAGGGGGAGGCTAACTGAAACACGGAAGGAGACAATACCGGAAGGAACC
CGCGCTATGACGGCAATAAAAAGACAGAATAAAACGCACGGTGTTGGGTCGTTTGTTCATAAACGCGGGG
TTCGGTCCCAGGGCTGGCACTCTGTCGATACCCCACCGAGACCCCATTGGGGCCAATACGCCCGCGTTTC
TTCCTTTTCCCCACCCCACCCCCCAAGTTCGGGTGAAGGCCCAGGGCTCGCAGCCAACGTCGGGGCGGCA
GGCCCTGCCATAGCCTCAGGTTACTCATATATACTTTAGATTGATTTAAAACTTCATTTTTAATTTAAAA
GGATCTAGGTGAAGATCCTTTTTGATAATCTCATGACCAAAATCCCTTAACGTGAGTTTTCGTTCCACTG
AGCGTCAGACCCCGTAGAAAAGATCAAAGGATCTTCTTGAGATCCTTTTTTTCTGCGCGTAATCTGCTGC
TTGCAAACAAAAAAACCACCGCTACCAGCGGTGGTTTGTTTGCCGGATCAAGAGCTACCAACTCTTTTTC
CGAAGGTAACTGGCTTCAGCAGAGCGCAGATACCAAATACTGTTCTTCTAGTGTAGCCGTAGTTAGGCCA
CCACTTCAAGAACTCTGTAGCACCGCCTACATACCTCGCTCTGCTAATCCTGTTACCAGTGGCTGCTGCC
AGTGGCGATAAGTCGTGTCTTACCGGGTTGGACTCAAGACGATAGTTACCGGATAAGGCGCAGCGGTCGG
GCTGAACGGGGGGTTCGTGCACACAGCCCAGCTTGGAGCGAACGACCTACACCGAACTGAGATACCTACA
GCGTGAGCTATGAGAAAGCGCCACGCTTCCCGAAGGGAGAAAGGCGGACAGGTATCCGGTAAGCGGCAGG
GTCGGAACAGGAGAGCGCACGAGGGAGCTTCCAGGGGGAAACGCCTGGTATCTTTATAGTCCTGTCGGGT
TTCGCCACCTCTGACTTGAGCGTCGATTTTTGTGATGCTCGTCAGGGGGGCGGAGCCTATGGAAAAACGC
CAGCAACGCGGCCTTTTTACGGTTCCTGGCCTTTTGCTGGCCTTTTGCTCACATGTTCTTTCCTGCGTTA
TCCCCTGATTCTGTGGATAACCGTATTACCGCCATGCAT
